Addgene plasmid #68569: pMpGWB115
Purpose: (Empty Backbone) Gateway binary vector designed for transgenic research with Marchantia polymorpha as well as other plants
Depositing lab: Takayuki Kohchi. Depositing organization: Kyoto University, Graduate School of Biostudies. Publication: Development of Gateway Binary Vector Series with Four Different Selection Markers for the Liverwort Marchantia polymorpha. Ishizaki K, Nishihama R, Ueda M, Inoue K, Ishida S, Nishimura Y, Shikanai T, Kohchi T. PLoS One. 2015 Sep 25;10(9):e0138876. doi: 10.1371/journal.pone.0138876. eCollection 2015. PONE-D-15-25288 PubMed 26406247.
Backbone
  Vector backbone: pMpGWB100
  Backbone manufacturer: Kohchi Lab., Kyoto University
  Backbone size (bp): 9502
  Modifications to backbone: Nuclear localization signal-tagged Citrine (Citrine-NLS) coding sequence is cloned downstream of the Gateway cassette.
  Vector type: Plant Expression
  Selectable markers: Hygromycin
  Tag / fusion protein: Nuclear localization signal-tagged Citrine (Citrine-NLS) (C terminal on insert)
Growth in bacteria
  Bacterial resistance: Chloramphenicol and Spectinomycin, 25 & 50 μg/mL
  Growth temperature: 37°C
  Growth strain: DB3.1
  Copy number: High Copy
Gene/Insert
  Cloning method: Gateway Cloning
Resource information
  A portion of this plasmid was derived from a plasmid made by: The Gateway cassette was provided by Tsuyoshi Nakagawa at Shimane University, Japan.
Terms and licenses: Academic/Nonprofit Terms; Industry Terms: Not Available to Industry
How to cite: pMpGWB115 was a gift from Takayuki Kohchi (Addgene plasmid # 68569 ; http://n2t.net/addgene:68569 ; RRID:Addgene_68569)
