[The description below was written by a language model from this plasmid's Addgene catalogue record and the feature table of its GenBank file.]
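Description:
pMpGWB115 is an empty Gateway destination binary vector for Agrobacterium-mediated plant transformation, built on the pMpGWB100 backbone and designed mainly for the liverwort Marchantia polymorpha, though it is described as usable in other plants. The annotated sequence is about 12 kb. Outside the T-DNA it carries a high-copy ColE1/pUC-type origin with the pBR322 bom region for propagation in E. coli. The pVS1 origin, together with RepA and StaA, provides replication and stable maintenance in Agrobacterium. The aadA gene confers spectinomycin/streptomycin resistance for bacterial selection.

Between the nopaline-type right and left T-DNA borders sit two units. The first is the Gateway cassette, in which attR1 and attR2 flank a chloramphenicol resistance gene and the ccdB gyrase toxin. An LR reaction with an entry clone replaces this cassette, and ccdB counterselects against unrecombined vector. This is why the empty plasmid is maintained in a ccdB-tolerant strain under chloramphenicol plus spectinomycin. Immediately downstream of attR2 lie the Citrine yellow fluorescent protein coding sequence, an SV40 nuclear localization signal and the NOS terminator, so an inserted sequence becomes fused at its C-terminal end to Citrine-NLS.

No plant promoter is annotated upstream of attR1, which implies that expression must be driven by sequence supplied in the entry clone. That arrangement would suit promoter-reporter analysis with a nuclear-concentrated signal, or genomic fragments expressed under their own regulatory regions, although the record does not state the application explicitly. The second unit is a hygromycin phosphotransferase gene driven by an enhanced CaMV 35S promoter and ended by the CaMV polyadenylation signal, which allows selection of transformed plants.
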