LOCUS       Exported 11958 bp ds-DNA circular SYN 12-MAY-2021
DEFINITION  Gateway binary vector designed for transgenic research with
            Marchantia polymorpha as well as other plants.
ACCESSION   .
VERSION     .
KEYWORDS    pMpGWB115
SOURCE      synthetic DNA construct
  ORGANISM  synthetic DNA construct
REFERENCE   1 (bases 1 to 11958)
  AUTHORS   Ishizaki K, Nishihama R, Ueda M, Inoue K, Ishida S, Nishimura Y,
            Shikanai T, Kohchi T
  TITLE     Development of Gateway Binary Vector Series with Four Different
            Selection Markers for the Liverwort Marchantia polymorpha.
  JOURNAL   PLoS One. 2015 Sep 25;10(9):e0138876. doi:
            10.1371/journal.pone.0138876. eCollection 2015.
  PUBMED    26406247
REFERENCE   2 (bases 1 to 11958)
  AUTHORS   .
  TITLE     Direct Submission
  JOURNAL   Exported May 12, 2021 from SnapGene Server 1.1.58
            http://www.snapgene.com
FEATURES             Location/Qualifiers
     source          1..11958
                     /organism="synthetic DNA construct"
                     /mol_type="other DNA"
     misc_feature    54..78
                     /label=RB T-DNA repeat
                     /note="right border repeat from nopaline C58 T-DNA"
     primer_bind     266..288
                     /label=M13/pUC Forward
                     /note="In lacZ gene"
     primer_bind     280..297
                     /label=M13 Forward
                     /note="In lacZ gene. Also called M13-F20 or M13 (-21)
                     Forward"
     primer_bind     281..297
                     /label=M13 fwd
                     /note="common sequencing primer, one of multiple similar
                     variants"
     protein_bind    323..447
                     /gene="mutant version of attR"
                     /label=attR1
                     /bound_moiety="LR Clonase(TM)"
                     /note="recombination site for the Gateway(R) LR reaction"
     promoter        484..514
                     /label=lac UV5 promoter
                     /note="E. coli lac promoter with an ""up"" mutation"
     CDS             568..1227
                     /codon_start=1
                     /gene="cat"
                     /product="chloramphenicol acetyltransferase"
                     /label=CmR
                     /note="confers resistance to chloramphenicol"
                     /translation="MEKKITGYTTVDISQWHRKEHFEAFQSVAQCTYNQTVQLDITAFL
                     KTVKKNKHKFYPAFIHILARLMNAHPEFRMAMKDGELVIWDSVHPCYTVFHEQTETFSS
                     LWSEYHDDFRQFLHIYSQDVACYGENLAYFPKGFIENMFFVSANPWVSFTSFDLNVANM
                     DNFFAPVFTMGKYYTQGDKVLMPLAIQVHHAVCDGFHVGRMLNELQQYCDEWQGGA"
     primer_bind     complement(634..653)
                     /label=CAT-R
                     /note="Chloramphenicol resistance gene, reverse primer"
     CDS             1569..1874
                     /codon_start=1
                     /gene="ccdB"
                     /product="CcdB, a bacterial toxin that poisons DNA gyrase"
                     /label=ccdB
                     /note="Plasmids containing the ccdB gene cannot be
                     propagated in standard E. coli strains."
                     /translation="MQFKVYTYKRESRYRLFVDVQSDIIDTPGRRMVIPLASARLLSDK
                     VSRELYPVVHIGDESWRMMTTDMASVPVSVIGEEVADLSHRENDIKNAINLMFWGI"
     primer_bind     1753..1772
                     /label=ccdB-fwd
                     /note="ccdB gene, forward primer"
     protein_bind    complement(1915..2039)
                     /gene="mutant version of attR"
                     /label=attR2
                     /bound_moiety="LR Clonase(TM)"
                     /note="recombination site for the Gateway(R) LR reaction"
     CDS             2050..2766
                     /codon_start=1
                     /product="enhanced variant of YFP (Heikal et al., 2001)"
                     /label=Citrine
                     /note="mammalian codon-optimized"
                     /translation="MVSKGEELFTGVVPILVELDGDVNGHKFSVSGEGEGDATYGKLTL
                     KFICTTGKLPVPWPTLVTTFGYGLMCFARYPDHMKQHDFFKSAMPEGYVQERTIFFKDD
                     GNYKTRAEVKFEGDTLVNRIELKGIDFKEDGNILGHKLEYNYNSHNVYIMADKQKNGIK
                     VNFKIRHNIEDGSVQLADHYQQNTPIGDGPVLLPDNHYLSYQSALSKDPNEKRDHMVLL
                     EFVTAAGITLGMDELYK"
     primer_bind     complement(2095..2116)
                     /label=EGFP-N
                     /note="EGFP, reverse primer"
     primer_bind     complement(2356..2375)
                     /label=EXFP-R
                     /note="For distinguishing EGFP variants, reverse primer"
     primer_bind     2703..2724
                     /label=EGFP-C
                     /note="EGFP, forward primer"
     CDS             2773..2793
                     /codon_start=1
                     /product="nuclear localization signal of SV40 (simian virus
                     40) large T antigen"
                     /label=SV40 NLS
                     /translation="PKKKRKV"
     terminator      2818..3070
                     /label=NOS terminator
                     /note="nopaline synthase terminator and poly(A) signal"
     primer_bind     complement(3104..3120)
                     /label=M13 rev
                     /note="common sequencing primer, one of multiple similar
                     variants"
     primer_bind     complement(3104..3120)
                     /label=M13 Reverse
                     /note="In lacZ gene. Also called M13-rev"
     primer_bind     complement(3117..3139)
                     /label=M13/pUC Reverse
                     /note="In lacZ gene"
     protein_bind    3128..3144
                     /label=lac operator
                     /bound_moiety="lac repressor encoded by lacI"
                     /note="The lac repressor binds to the lac operator to
                     inhibit transcription in E. coli. This inhibition can be
                     relieved by adding lactose or
                     isopropyl-beta-D-thiogalactopyranoside (IPTG)."
     promoter        complement(3152..3182)
                     /label=lac promoter
                     /note="promoter for the E. coli lac operon"
     protein_bind    3197..3218
                     /label=CAP binding site
                     /bound_moiety="E. coli catabolite activator protein"
                     /note="CAP binding activates transcription in the presence
                     of cAMP."
     polyA_signal    3303..3477
                     /label=CaMV poly(A) signal
                     /note="cauliflower mosaic virus polyadenylation signal"
     CDS             complement(3518..4543)
                     /codon_start=1
                     /gene="aph(4)-Ia"
                     /product="aminoglycoside phosphotransferase from E. coli"
                     /label=HygR
                     /note="confers resistance to hygromycin"
                     /translation="MKKPELTATSVEKFLIEKFDSVSDLMQLSEGEESRAFSFDVGGRG
                     YVLRVNSCADGFYKDRYVYRHFASAALPIPEVLDIGEFSESLTYCISRRSQGVTLQDLP
                     ETELPAVLQPVAEAMDAIAAADLSQTSGFGPFGPQGIGQYTTWRDFICAIADPHVYHWQ
                     TVMDDTVSASVAQALDELMLWAEDCPEVRHLVHADFGSNNVLTDNGRITAVIDWSEAMF
                     GDSQYEVANIFFWRPWLACMEQQTRYFERRHPELAGSPRLRAYMLRIGLDQLYQSLVDG
                     NFDDAAWAQGRCDAIVRSGAGTVGRTQIARRSAAVWTDGCVEVLADSGNRRPSTRPRAK
                     K"
     promoter        complement(4610..5285)
                     /label=CaMV 35S promoter (enhanced)
                     /note="cauliflower mosaic virus 35S promoter with a
                     duplicated enhancer region"
     misc_feature    5480..5504
                     /label=LB T-DNA repeat
                     /note="left border repeat from nopaline C58 T-DNA"
     CDS             6025..6816
                     /codon_start=1
                     /gene="aadA"
                     /product="aminoglycoside adenylyltransferase (Murphy,
                     1985)"
                     /label=SmR
                     /note="confers resistance to spectinomycin and
                     streptomycin"
                     /translation="MGEAVIAEVSTQLSEVVGVIERHLEPTLLAVHLYGSAVDGGLKPH
                     SDIDLLVTVTVRLDETTRRALINDLLETSASPGESEILRAVEVTIVVHDDIIPWRYPAK
                     RELQFGEWQRNDILAGIFEPATIDIDLAILLTKAREHSVALVGPAAEELFDPVPEQDLF
                     EALNETLTLWNSPPDWAGDERNVVLTLSRIWYSAVTGKIAPKDVAADWAMERLPAQYQP
                     VILEARQAYLGQEEDRLASRADQLEEFVHYVKGEITKVVGK"
     rep_origin      7062..7650
                     /direction=RIGHT
                     /label=ori
                     /note="high-copy-number ColE1/pMB1/pBR322/pUC origin of
                     replication"
     primer_bind     7551..7570
                     /label=pBR322ori-F
                     /note="pBR322 origin, forward primer"
     primer_bind     7804..7821
                     /label=L4440
                     /note="L4440 vector, forward primer"
     misc_feature    7836..7976
                     /label=bom
                     /note="basis of mobility region from pBR322"
     primer_bind     complement(7902..7921)
                     /label=pRS-marker
                     /note="pRS vectors, use to sequence yeast selectable
                     marker"
     primer_bind     8062..8084
                     /label=pGEX 3'
                     /note="pGEX vectors, reverse primer"
     rep_origin      8320..8514
                     /label=pVS1 oriV
                     /note="origin of replication for the Pseudomonas plasmid
                     pVS1 (Heeb et al., 2000)"
     CDS             complement(8580..9653)
                     /codon_start=1
                     /product="replication protein from the Pseudomonas plasmid
                     pVS1 (Heeb et al., 2000)"
                     /label=pVS1 RepA
                     /translation="MSGRKPSGPVQIGAALGDDLVEKLKAAQAAQRQRIEAEARPGESW
                     QAAADRIRKESRQPPAAGAPSIRKPPKGDEQPDFFVPMLYDVGTRDSRSIMDVAVFRLS
                     KRDRRAGEVIRYELPDGHVEVSAGPAGMASVWDYDLVLMAVSHLTESMNRYREGKGDKP
                     GRVFRPHVADVLKFCRRADGGKQKDDLVETCIRLNTTHVAMQRTKKAKNGRLVTVSEGE
                     ALISRYKIVKSETGRPEYIEIELADWMYREITEGKNPDVLTVHPDYFLIDPGIGRFLYR
                     LARRAAGKAEARWLFKTIYERSGSAGEFKKFCFTVRKLIGSNDLPEYDLKEEAGQAGPI
                     LVMRYRNLIEGEASAGS"
     CDS             complement(10082..10711)
                     /codon_start=1
                     /product="stability protein from the Pseudomonas plasmid
                     pVS1 (Heeb et al., 2000)"
                     /label=pVS1 StaA
                     /translation="MKVIAVLNQKGGSGKTTIATHLARALQLAGADVLLVDSDPQGSAR
                     DWAAVREDQPLTVVGIDRPTIDRDVKAIGRRDFVVIDGAPQAADLAVSAIKAADFVLIP
                     VQPSPYDIWATADLVELVKQRIEVTDGRLQAAFVVSRAIKGTRIGGEVAEALAGYELPI
                     LESRITQRVSYPGTAAAGTTVLESEPEGDAAREVQALAAEIKSKLI"
ORIGIN
        1 tttcacgccc ttttaaatat ccgattattc taataaacgc tcttttctct taggtttacc
       61 cgccaatata tcctgtcaaa cactgatagt ttaaactgaa ggcgggaaac gacaatctga
      121 tccaagctca agctgctcta gcattcgcca ttcaggctgc gcaactgttg ggaagggcga
      181 tcggtgcggg cctcttcgct attacgccag ctggcgaaag ggggatgtgc tgcaaggcga
      241 ttaagttggg taacgccagg gttttcccag tcacgacgtt gtaaaacgac ggccagtgcc
      301 aagcttgggt ctagagttat caacaagttt gtacaaaaaa gctgaacgag aaacgtaaaa
      361 tgatataaat atcaatatat taaattagat tttgcataaa aaacagacta cataatactg
      421 taaaacacaa catatccagt cactatggcg gcccctcgag gggccgcatt aggcacccca
      481 ggctttacac tttatgcttc cggctcgtat aatgtgtgga ttttgagtta ggatccggcg
      541 agattttcag gagctaagga agctaaaatg gagaaaaaaa tcactggata taccaccgtt
      601 gatatatccc aatggcatcg taaagaacat tttgaggcat ttcagtcagt tgctcaatgt
      661 acctataacc agaccgttca gctggatatt acggcctttt taaagaccgt aaagaaaaat
      721 aagcacaagt tttatccggc ctttattcac attcttgccc gcctgatgaa tgctcatccg
      781 gaattccgta tggcaatgaa agacggtgag ctggtgatat gggatagtgt tcacccttgt
      841 tacaccgttt tccatgagca aactgaaacg ttttcatcgc tctggagtga ataccacgac
      901 gatttccggc agtttctaca catatattcg caagatgtgg cgtgttacgg tgaaaacctg
      961 gcctatttcc ctaaagggtt tattgagaat atgtttttcg tctcagccaa tccctgggtg
     1021 agtttcacca gttttgattt aaacgtggcc aatatggaca acttcttcgc ccccgttttc
     1081 accatgggca aatattatac gcaaggcgac aaggtgctga tgccgctggc gattcaggtt
     1141 catcatgccg tctgtgatgg cttccatgtc ggcagaatgc ttaatgaatt acaacagtac
     1201 tgcgatgagt ggcagggcgg ggcgtaaacg cgtggatccg gcttactaaa agccagataa
     1261 cagtatgcgt atttgcgcgc tgatttttgc ggtataagaa tatatactga tatgtatacc
     1321 cgaagtatgt caaaaagagg tgtgctatga agcagcgtat tacagtgaca gttgacagcg
     1381 acagctatca gttgctcaag gcatatatga tgtcaatatc tccggtctgg taagcacaac
     1441 catgcagaat gaagcccgtc gtctgcgtgc cgaacgctgg aaagcggaaa atcaggaagg
     1501 gatggctgag gtcgcccggt ttattgaaat gaacggctct tttgctgacg agaacaggga
     1561 ctggtgaaat gcagtttaag gtttacacct ataaaagaga gagccgttat cgtctgtttg
     1621 tggatgtaca gagtgatatt attgacacgc ccgggcgacg gatggtgatc cccctggcca
     1681 gtgcacgtct gctgtcagat aaagtctccc gtgaacttta cccggtggtg catatcgggg
     1741 atgaaagctg gcgcatgatg accaccgata tggccagtgt gccggtctcc gttatcgggg
     1801 aagaagtggc tgatctcagc caccgcgaaa atgacatcaa aaacgccatt aacctgatgt
     1861 tctggggaat ataaatgtca ggctccctta tacacagcca gtctgcaggt cgaccatagt
     1921 gactggatat gttgtgtttt acagtattat gtagtctgtt ttttatgcaa aatctaattt
     1981 aatatattga tatttatatc attttacgtt tctcgttcag ctttcttgta caaagtggtt
     2041 gataacagca tggtgagcaa gggcgaggag ctgttcaccg gggtggtgcc catcctggtc
     2101 gagctggacg gcgacgtaaa cggccacaag ttcagcgtgt ccggcgaggg cgagggcgat
     2161 gccacctacg gcaagctgac cctgaagttc atctgcacca ccggcaagct gcccgtgccc
     2221 tggcccaccc tcgtgaccac cttcggctac ggcctgatgt gcttcgcccg ctaccccgac
     2281 cacatgaagc agcacgactt cttcaagtcc gccatgcccg aaggctacgt ccaggagcgc
     2341 accatcttct tcaaggacga cggcaactac aagacccgcg ccgaggtgaa gttcgagggc
     2401 gacaccctgg tgaaccgcat cgagctgaag ggcatcgact tcaaggagga cggcaacatc
     2461 ctggggcaca agctggagta caactacaac agccacaacg tctatatcat ggccgacaag
     2521 cagaagaacg gcatcaaggt gaacttcaag atccgccaca acatcgagga cggcagcgtg
     2581 cagctcgccg accactacca gcagaacacc cccatcggcg acggccccgt gctgctgccc
     2641 gacaaccact acctgagcta ccagtccgcc ctgagcaaag accccaacga gaagcgcgat
     2701 cacatggtcc tgctggagtt cgtgaccgcc gccgggatca ctctcggcat ggacgagctg
     2761 tacaagttgc agcctaagaa gaagagaaag gttggaggat agagctcgaa tttccccgat
     2821 cgttcaaaca tttggcaata aagtttctta agattgaatc ctgttgccgg tcttgcgatg
     2881 attatcatat aatttctgtt gaattacgtt aagcatgtaa taattaacat gtaatgcatg
     2941 acgttattta tgagatgggt ttttatgatt agagtcccgc aattatacat ttaatacgcg
     3001 atagaaaaca aaatatagcg cgcaaactag gataaattat cgcgcgcggt gtcatctatg
     3061 ttactagatc gggaattggt tccggaacca attcgtaatc atggtcatag ctgtttcctg
     3121 tgtgaaattg ttatccgctc acaattccac acaacatacg agccggaagc ataaagtgta
     3181 aagcctgggg tgcctaatga gtgagctaac tcacattagg ctgaattagg cgcgcctatt
     3241 tctgaattca acacattgcg gacgttttta atgtactgaa ttaacgccga attaattcgg
     3301 gggatctgga ttttagtact ggattttggt tttaggaatt agaaatttta ttgatagaag
     3361 tattttacaa atacaaatac atactaaggg tttcttatat gctcaacaca tgagcgaaac
     3421 cctataggaa ccctaattcc cttatctggg aactactcac acattattat ggagaaactc
     3481 gagcttgtcg atcgacagat cccggtcggc atctactcta tttctttgcc ctcggacgag
     3541 tgctggggcg tcggtttcca ctatcggcga gtacttctac acagccatcg gtccagacgg
     3601 ccgcgcttct gcgggcgatt tgtgtacgcc cgacagtccc ggctccggat cggacgattg
     3661 cgtcgcatcg accctgcgcc caagctgcat catcgaaatt gccgtcaacc aagctctgat
     3721 agagttggtc aagaccaatg cggagcatat acgcccggag tcgtggcgat cctgcaagct
     3781 ccggatgcct ccgctcgaag tagcgcgtct gctgctccat acaagccaac cacggcctcc
     3841 agaagaagat gttggcgacc tcgtattggg aatccccgaa catcgcctcg ctccagtcaa
     3901 tgaccgctgt tatgcggcca ttgtccgtca ggacattgtt ggagccgaaa tccgcgtgca
     3961 cgaggtgccg gacttcgggg cagtcctcgg cccaaagcat cagctcatcg agagcctgcg
     4021 cgacggacgc actgacggtg tcgtccatca cagtttgcca gtgatacaca tggggatcag
     4081 caatcgcgca tatgaaatca cgccatgtag tgtattgacc gattccttgc ggtccgaatg
     4141 ggccgaaccc gctcgtctgg ctaagatcgg ccgcagcgat cgcatccata gcctccgcga
     4201 ccggttgtag aacagcgggc agttcggttt caggcaggtc ttgcaacgtg acaccctgtg
     4261 aacggcggga gatgcaatag gtcaggctct cgctaaactc cccaatgtca agcacttccg
     4321 gaatcgggag cgcggccgat gcaaagtgcc gataaacata acgatctttg tagaaaccat
     4381 cggcgcagct atttacccgc aggacatatc cacgccctcc tacatcgaag ctgaaagcac
     4441 gagattcttc gccctccgag agctgcatca ggtcggagac gctgtcgaac ttttcgatca
     4501 gaaacttctc gacagacgtc gcggtgagtt caggcttttt catatctcat tgccccccgg
     4561 atctgcgaaa gctcgagaga gatagatttg tagagagaga ctggtgattt cagcgtgtcc
     4621 tctccaaatg aaatgaactt ccttatatag aggaaggtct tgcgaaggat agtgggattg
     4681 tgcgtcatcc cttacgtcag tggagatatc acatcaatcc acttgctttg aagacgtggt
     4741 tggaacgtct tctttttcca cgatgctcct cgtgggtggg ggtccatctt tgggaccact
     4801 gtcggcagag gcatcttgaa cgatagcctt tcctttatcg caatgatggc atttgtaggt
     4861 gccaccttcc ttttctactg tccttttgat gaagtgacag atagctgggc aatggaatcc
     4921 gaggaggttt cccgatatta ccctttgttg aaaagtctca atagcccttt ggtcttctga
     4981 gactgtatct ttgatattct tggagtagac gagagtgtcg tgctccacca tgttcacatc
     5041 aatccacttg ctttgaagac gtggttggaa cgtcttcttt ttccacgatg ctcctcgtgg
     5101 gtgggggtcc atctttggga ccactgtcgg cagaggcatc ttgaacgata gcctttcctt
     5161 tatcgcaatg atggcatttg taggtgccac cttccttttc tactgtcctt ttgatgaagt
     5221 gacagatagc tgggcaatgg aatccgagga ggtttcccga tattaccctt tgttgaaaag
     5281 tctcaatagc cctttggtct tctgagactg tatctttgat attcttggag tagacgagag
     5341 tgtcgtgctc caccatgttg gcaagctgct ctagccaata cgcaaaccga attcagaaat
     5401 aaattcagcc taattcggcg ttaattcagt acattaaaaa cgtccgcaat gtgttattaa
     5461 gttgtctaag cgtcaatttg tttacaccac aatatatcct gccaccagcc agccaacagc
     5521 tccccgaccg gcagctcggc acaaaatcac cactcgatac aggcagccca tcagtccggg
     5581 acggcgtcag cgggagagcc gttgtaaggc ggcagacttt gctcatgtta ccgatgctat
     5641 tcggaagaac ggcaactaag ctgccgggtt tgaaacacgg atgatctcgc ggagggtagc
     5701 atgttgattg taacgatgac agagcgttgc tgcctgtgat caattcgggc acgaacccag
     5761 tggacataag cctgttcggt tcgtaagctg taatgcaagt agcgtatgcg ctcacgcaac
     5821 tggtccagaa ccttgaccga acgcagcggt ggtaacggcg cagtggcggt tttcatggct
     5881 tgttatgact gtttttttgg ggtacagtct atgcctcggg catccaagca gcaagcgcgt
     5941 tacgccgtgg gtcgatgttt gatgttatgg agcagcaacg atgttacgca gcagggcagt
     6001 cgccctaaaa caaagttaaa catcatgggg gaagcggtga tcgccgaagt atcgactcaa
     6061 ctatcagagg tagttggcgt catcgagcgc catctcgaac cgacgttgct ggccgtacat
     6121 ttgtacggct ccgcagtgga tggcggcctg aagccacaca gtgatattga tttgctggtt
     6181 acggtgaccg taaggcttga tgaaacaacg cggcgagctt tgatcaacga ccttttggaa
     6241 acttcggctt cccctggaga gagcgagatt ctccgcgctg tagaagtcac cattgttgtg
     6301 cacgacgaca tcattccgtg gcgttatcca gctaagcgcg aactgcaatt tggagaatgg
     6361 cagcgcaatg acattcttgc aggtatcttc gagccagcca cgatcgacat tgatctggct
     6421 atcttgctga caaaagcaag agaacatagc gttgccttgg taggtccagc ggcggaggaa
     6481 ctctttgatc cggttcctga acaggatcta tttgaggcgc taaatgaaac cttaacgcta
     6541 tggaactcgc cgcccgactg ggctggcgat gagcgaaatg tagtgcttac gttgtcccgc
     6601 atttggtaca gcgcagtaac cggcaaaatc gcgccgaagg atgtcgctgc cgactgggca
     6661 atggagcgcc tgccggccca gtatcagccc gtcatacttg aagctagaca ggcttatctt
     6721 ggacaagaag aagatcgctt ggcctcgcgc gcagatcagt tggaagaatt tgtccactac
     6781 gtgaaaggcg agatcaccaa ggtagtcggc aaataatgtc tagctagaaa ttcgttcaag
     6841 ccgacgccgc ttcgcggcgc ggcttaactc aagcgttaga tgcactaagc acataattgc
     6901 tcacagccaa actatcaggt caagtctgct tttattattt ttaagcgtgc ataataagcc
     6961 ctacacaaat tgggagatat atcatgcatg accaaaatcc cttaacgtga gttttcgttc
     7021 cactgagcgt cagaccccgt agaaaagatc aaaggatctt cttgagatcc tttttttctg
     7081 cgcgtaatct gctgcttgca aacaaaaaaa ccaccgctac cagcggtggt ttgtttgccg
     7141 gatcaagagc taccaactct ttttccgaag gtaactggct tcagcagagc gcagatacca
     7201 aatactgtcc ttctagtgta gccgtagtta ggccaccact tcaagaactc tgtagcaccg
     7261 cctacatacc tcgctctgct aatcctgtta ccagtggctg ctgccagtgg cgataagtcg
     7321 tgtcttaccg ggttggactc aagacgatag ttaccggata aggcgcagcg gtcgggctga
     7381 acggggggtt cgtgcacaca gcccagcttg gagcgaacga cctacaccga actgagatac
     7441 ctacagcgtg agctatgaga aagcgccacg cttcccgaag ggagaaaggc ggacaggtat
     7501 ccggtaagcg gcagggtcgg aacaggagag cgcacgaggg agcttccagg gggaaacgcc
     7561 tggtatcttt atagtcctgt cgggtttcgc cacctctgac ttgagcgtcg atttttgtga
     7621 tgctcgtcag gggggcggag cctatggaaa aacgccagca acgcggcctt tttacggttc
     7681 ctggcctttt gctggccttt tgctcacatg ttctttcctg cgttatcccc tgattctgtg
     7741 gataaccgta ttaccgcctt tgagtgagct gataccgctc gccgcagccg aacgaccgag
     7801 cgcagcgagt cagtgagcga ggaagcggaa gagcgcctga tgcggtattt tctccttacg
     7861 catctgtgcg gtatttcaca ccgcatatgg tgcactctca gtacaatctg ctctgatgcc
     7921 gcatagttaa gccagtatac actccgctat cgctacgtga ctgggtcatg gctgcgcccc
     7981 gacacccgcc aacacccgct gacgcgccct gacgggcttg tctgctcccg gcatccgctt
     8041 acagacaagc tgtgaccgtc tccgggagct gcatgtgtca gaggttttca ccgtcatcac
     8101 cgaaacgcgc gaggcagggt gccttgatgt gggcgccggc ggtcgagtgg cgacggcgcg
     8161 gcttgtccgc gccctggtag attgcctggc cgtaggccag ccatttttga gcggccagcg
     8221 gccgcgatag gccgacgcga agcggcgggg cgtagggagc gcagcgaccg aagggtaggc
     8281 gctttttgca gctcttcggc tgtgcgctgg ccagacagtt atgcacaggc caggcgggtt
     8341 ttaagagttt taataagttt taaagagttt taggcggaaa aatcgccttt tttctctttt
     8401 atatcagtca cttacatgtg tgaccggttc ccaatgtacg gctttgggtt cccaatgtac
     8461 gggttccggt tcccaatgta cggctttggg ttcccaatgt acgtgctatc cacaggaaag
     8521 agaccttttc gacctttttc ccctgctagg gcaatttgcc ctagcatctg ctccgtacat
     8581 taggaaccgg cggatgcttc gccctcgatc aggttgcggt agcgcatgac taggatcggg
     8641 ccagcctgcc ccgcctcctc cttcaaatcg tactccggca ggtcatttga cccgatcagc
     8701 ttgcgcacgg tgaaacagaa cttcttgaac tctccggcgc tgccactgcg ttcgtagatc
     8761 gtcttgaaca accatctggc ttctgccttg cctgcggcgc ggcgtgccag gcggtagaga
     8821 aaacggccga tgccgggatc gatcaaaaag taatcggggt gaaccgtcag cacgtccggg
     8881 ttcttgcctt ctgtgatctc gcggtacatc caatcagcta gctcgatctc gatgtactcc
     8941 ggccgcccgg tttcgctctt tacgatcttg tagcggctaa tcaaggcttc accctcggat
     9001 accgtcacca ggcggccgtt cttggccttc ttcgtacgct gcatggcaac gtgcgtggtg
     9061 tttaaccgaa tgcaggtttc taccaggtcg tctttctgct ttccgccatc ggctcgccgg
     9121 cagaacttga gtacgtccgc aacgtgtgga cggaacacgc ggccgggctt gtctcccttc
     9181 ccttcccggt atcggttcat ggattcggtt agatgggaaa ccgccatcag taccaggtcg
     9241 taatcccaca cactggccat gccggccggc cctgcggaaa cctctacgtg cccgtctgga
     9301 agctcgtagc ggatcacctc gccagctcgt cggtcacgct tcgacagacg gaaaacggcc
     9361 acgtccatga tgctgcgact atcgcgggtg cccacgtcat agagcatcgg aacgaaaaaa
     9421 tctggttgct cgtcgccctt gggcggcttc ctaatcgacg gcgcaccggc tgccggcggt
     9481 tgccgggatt ctttgcggat tcgatcagcg gccgcttgcc acgattcacc ggggcgtgct
     9541 tctgcctcga tgcgttgccg ctgggcggcc tgcgcggcct tcaacttctc caccaggtca
     9601 tcacccagcg ccgcgccgat ttgtaccggg ccggatggtt tgcgaccgct cacgccgatt
     9661 cctcgggctt gggggttcca gtgccattgc agggccggca gacaacccag ccgcttacgc
     9721 ctggccaacc gcccgttcct ccacacatgg ggcattccac ggcgtcggtg cctggttgtt
     9781 cttgattttc catgccgcct cctttagccg ctaaaattca tctactcatt tattcatttg
     9841 ctcatttact ctggtagctg cgcgatgtat tcagatagca gctcggtaat ggtcttgcct
     9901 tggcgtaccg cgtacatctt cagcttggtg tgatcctccg ccggcaactg aaagttgacc
     9961 cgcttcatgg ctggcgtgtc tgccaggctg gccaacgttg cagccttgct gctgcgtgcg
    10021 ctcggacggc cggcacttag cgtgtttgtg cttttgctca ttttctcttt acctcattaa
    10081 ctcaaatgag ttttgattta atttcagcgg ccagcgcctg gacctcgcgg gcagcgtcgc
    10141 cctcgggttc tgattcaaga acggttgtgc cggcggcggc agtgcctggg tagctcacgc
    10201 gctgcgtgat acgggactca agaatgggca gctcgtaccc ggccagcgcc tcggcaacct
    10261 caccgccgat gcgcgtgcct ttgatcgccc gcgacacgac aaaggccgct tgtagccttc
    10321 catccgtgac ctcaatgcgc tgcttaacca gctccaccag gtcggcggtg gcccatatgt
    10381 cgtaagggct tggctgcacc ggaatcagca cgaagtcggc tgccttgatc gcggacacag
    10441 ccaagtccgc cgcctggggc gctccgtcga tcactacgaa gtcgcgccgg ccgatggcct
    10501 tcacgtcgcg gtcaatcgtc gggcggtcga tgccgacaac ggttagcggt tgatcttccc
    10561 gcacggccgc ccaatcgcgg gcactgccct ggggatcgga atcgactaac agaacatcgg
    10621 ccccggcgag ttgcagggcg cgggctagat gggttgcgat ggtcgtcttg cctgacccgc
    10681 ctttctggtt aagtacagcg ataaccttca tgcgttcccc ttgcgtattt gtttatttac
    10741 tcatcgcatc atatacgcag cgaccgcatg acgcaagctg ttttactcaa atacacatca
    10801 cctttttaga cggcggcgct cggtttcttc agcggccaag ctggccggcc aggccgccag
    10861 cttggcatca gacaaaccgg ccaggatttc atgcagccgc acggttgaga cgtgcgcggg
    10921 cggctcgaac acgtacccgg ccgcgatcat ctccgcctcg atctcttcgg taatgaaaaa
    10981 cggttcgtcc tggccgtcct ggtgcggttt catgcttgtt cctcttggcg ttcattctcg
    11041 gcggccgcca gggcgtcggc ctcggtcaat gcgtcctcac ggaaggcacc gcgccgcctg
    11101 gcctcggtgg gcgtcacttc ctcgctgcgc tcaagtgcgc ggtacagggt cgagcgatgc
    11161 acgccaagca gtgcagccgc ctctttcacg gtgcggcctt cctggtcgat cagctcgcgg
    11221 gcgtgcgcga tctgtgccgg ggtgagggta gggcgggggc caaacttcac gcctcgggcc
    11281 ttggcggcct cgcgcccgct ccgggtgcgg tcgatgatta gggaacgctc gaactcggca
    11341 atgccggcga acacggtcaa caccatgcgg ccggccggcg tggtggtgtc ggcccacggc
    11401 tctgccaggc tacgcaggcc cgcgccggcc tcctggatgc gctcggcaat gtccagtagg
    11461 tcgcgggtgc tgcgggccag gcggtctagc ctggtcactg tcacaacgtc gccagggcgt
    11521 aggtggtcaa gcatcctggc cagctccggg cggtcgcgcc tggtgccggt gatcttctcg
    11581 gaaaacagct tggtgcagcc ggccgcgtgc agttcggccc gttggttggt caagtcctgg
    11641 tcgtcggtgc tgacgcgggc atagcccagc aggccagcgg cggcgctctt gttcatggcg
    11701 taatgtctcc ggttctagtc gcaagtattc tactttatgc gactaaaaca cgcgacaaga
    11761 aaacgccagg aaaagggcag ggcggcagcc tgtcgcgtaa cttaggactt gtgcgacatg
    11821 tcgttttcag aagacggctg cactgaacgt cagaagccga ctgcactata gcagcggagg
    11881 ggttggatca aagtactttg atcccgaggg gaaccctgtg gttggcatgc acatacaaat
    11941 ggacgaacgg ataaacct
//
