>Addgene plasmid #68569 | pMpGWB115 | addgene partial sequence | sequence record 127851 | ccdB-Fwd 5'-GCATGATGACCACCGATATG-3'
GGGGAATATAAATGTCAGGCTCCCTTATACACAGCCAGTCTGCAGGTCGACCATAGTGACTGGATATGTT
GTGTTTTACAGTATTATGTAGTCTGTTTTTTATGCAAAATCTAATTTAATATATTGATATTTATATCATT
TTACGTTTCTCGTTCAGCTTTCTTGTACAAAGTGGTTGATAACAGCATGGTGAGCAAGGGCGAGGAGCTG
TTCACCGGGGTGGTGCCCATCCTGGTCGAGCTGGACGGCGACGTAA
