>Addgene plasmid #68569 | pMpGWB115 | addgene partial sequence | sequence record 127852 | CAT-R 5'-GCAACTGACTGAAATGCCTC-3'
CGGTGGTATATCCAGTGATTTTTTTCTCCATTTTAGCTTCCTTAGCTCCTGAAAATCTCGACGGATCCTA
ACTCAAAATCCACACATTATACGAGCCGGAAGCATAAAGTGTAAAGCCTGGGGTGCCTAATGCGGCCCCT
CGAGGGGCCGCCATAGTGACTGGATATGTTGTGTTTTACAGTATTATGTAGTCTGTTTTTTATGCAAAAT
CTAATTTAATATATTGATATTTATATCATTTTACGTTTCTCGTTCAGCTTTTTTGTACAAACTTGTTGAT
AACTCTAGACCCAAGCTTGGCACTGGCCGTCGTTTTACAACGTCGTGACTGGGAAAACCCTGGCGTTACC
CAACTTAATCGCCTTGCAGCACATCCC
