>Addgene plasmid #68569 | pMpGWB115 | addgene partial sequence | sequence record 129878 | NOSterm-R 5'-attgccaaatgtttgaacga-3'
ACCTTTCTCTTCTTCTTAGGCTGCAACTTGTACAGCTCGTCCATGCCGAGAGTGATCCCGGCGGCGGTCA
CGAACTCCAGCAGGACCATGTGATCGCGCTTCTCGTTGGGGTCTTTGCTCAGGGCGGACTGGTAGCTCAG
GTAGTGGTTGTCGGGCAGCAGCACGGGGCCGTCGCCGATGGGGGTGTTCTGCTGGTAGTGGTCGGCGAGC
TGCACGCTGCCGTCCTCGATGTTGTGGCGGATCTTGAAGTTCACCTTGATGCCGTTCTTCTGCTTGTCGG
CCATGATATAGACGTTGTGGCTGTTGTAGTTGTACTCCAGCTTGTGCCCCAGGATGTTGCCGTCCTCCTT
GAAGTCGATGCCCTTCAGCTCGATGCGGTTCACCAGGGTGTCGCCCTCGAACTTCACCTCGGCGCGGGTC
TTGTAGTTGCCGTCGTCCTTGAAGAAGATGGTGCGCTCCTGGACGTAGCCTTCGGGCATGGCGGACTTGA
AGAAGTCGTGCTGCTTCATGTGG
